Addgene plasmid #25097: pCI-neo-cOVA
Depositing lab: Maria Castro. Depositing organization: Cedars-Sinai Medical Center. Publication: Kupfer-type immunological synapse characteristics do not predict anti-brain tumor cytolytic T-cell function in vivo. Yang J, Sanderson NS, Wawrowsky K, Puntel M, Castro MG, Lowenstein PR. Proc Natl Acad Sci U S A. 2010 Mar 9. 107(10):4716-21. 10.1073/pnas.0911587107 PubMed 20133734.
Backbone
  Vector backbone: pCI-neo
  Backbone size w/o insert (bp): 5472
  Vector type: Mammalian Expression, Bacterial Expression
  Selectable markers: Neomycin (select with G418)
Growth in bacteria
  Bacterial resistance: Ampicillin, 100 μg/mL
  Growth temperature: 37°C
  Growth strain: DH5alpha
  Copy number: High Copy
Gene/Insert
  Gene/Insert name: cytoplasmic ovalbumin (alt name: OVA)
  Species: G. gallus (chicken)
  Insert size (bp): 789
  Cloning method: Restriction Enzyme; 5′ cloning site EcoRI (destroyed during cloning); 3′ cloning site EcoRI (destroyed during cloning)
  Sequencing primers: 5′ T7 EEV Promoter Primer (Promega Cat.# Q6700)
Terms and licenses: Academic/Nonprofit Terms; Industry Terms: Not Available to Industry
How to cite: pCI-neo-cOVA was a gift from Maria Castro (Addgene plasmid # 25097 ; http://n2t.net/addgene:25097 ; RRID:Addgene_25097)
