[The description below was written by a language model from this plasmid's Addgene catalogue record and pLannotate feature annotations shown in this document.]
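Description:
pCI-neo-cOVA is a mammalian expression plasmid built on the pCI-neo backbone that carries a cytoplasmic form of chicken (Gallus gallus) ovalbumin. It is propagated in E. coli as a high-copy plasmid through a ColE1/pUC-type origin with ampicillin selection from the β-lactamase gene. An f1 origin is also present and would allow single-stranded DNA production. For selection in mammalian cells, a separate cassette places the neo (aminoglycoside phosphotransferase) gene under the SV40 enhancer/early promoter with a synthetic polyadenylation signal, so that stable transfectants can be selected with G418.

The ovalbumin insert, catalogued at 789 bp, was cloned between EcoRI sites that were destroyed in the process. The full sequenced plasmid is 6,273 nt. The annotation detects the insert as two adjoining ovalbumin fragments, consistent with a partial rather than full-length coding sequence. The record does not spell out which residues were removed to make the protein cytoplasmic. Expression is driven by the human CMV immediate early enhancer and promoter, followed by a chimeric β-globin/immunoglobulin intron, which generally improves transcript processing and expression, and it is terminated by the SV40 poly(A) signal. A T7 promoter immediately upstream of the insert permits in vitro transcription, and a T3 promoter fragment lies downstream. Short annotated fragments of lacZα, rop, bom and SV40 large T antigen are backbone remnants rather than functional elements.

Ovalbumin is a widely used model antigen. The associated publication concerns cytolytic T-cell responses and immunological synapses in brain tumours in vivo, which suggests the plasmid was used to make cells express intracellular OVA as a defined T-cell target.
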