Features (pLannotate 1.2.2; 20 found; start..end, strand, type, name):
     81..458     +  enhancer       CMV enhancer: human cytomegalovirus immediate early enhancer
    459..670     +  promoter       CMV promoter: human cytomegalovirus (CMV) immediate early promoter
    831..963     +  intron         chimeric intron: chimera between introns from human β-globin and immunoglobulin heavy chain genes
   1008..1026    +  promoter       T7 promoter: promoter for bacteriophage T7 RNA polymerase
   1049..1106    +  CDS            ovalbumin (fragment): chicken ovalbumin
   1100..1831    +  CDS            ovalbumin (fragment): chicken ovalbumin
   1883..1900    -  promoter       T3 promoter (fragment): promoter for bacteriophage T3 RNA polymerase
   1918..2039    -  polyA_signal   SV40 poly(A) signal: SV40 polyadenylation signal
   2062..2130    -  CDS            large T antigen (fragment): large T antigen from SV40 (simian virus 40)
   2154..2221    +  CDS            lacZα (fragment): LacZα fragment of β-galactosidase; lacZ fragment
   2225..2653    +  rep_origin     f1 ori (sequence partly withheld): f1 bacteriophage origin of replication; arrow indicates direction of (+) strand synthesis
   2681..2732    -  misc_feature   bom (fragment): basis of mobility region from pBR322
   2797..3154    +  promoter       SV40 promoter: SV40 enhancer and early promoter
   3205..3996    +  CDS            neo: KKA2_KLEPN - Also known as kan, nptII. Experimental evidence at protein level: Swiss-Prot protein existence level 1. Resistance to kanamycin, neomycin, paromomycin, ribostamycin, butirosin and gentamicin B. From Klebsiella pneumoniae.
   4063..4111    +  polyA_signal   poly(A) signal: synthetic polyadenylation signal
   4131..4185    -  misc_feature   bom (fragment): basis of mobility region from pBR322
   4287..4322    -  CDS            rop (fragment): Rop protein, which maintains plasmids at low copy number; rop
   4417..4521    +  promoter       AmpR promoter: bla
   4522..5382    +  CDS            AmpR: β-lactamase; bla; confers resistance to ampicillin, carbenicillin, and related antibiotics
   5553..6141    +  rep_origin     ori: high-copy-number ColE1/pMB1/pBR322/pUC origin of replication
>Addgene plasmid #25097 | pCI-neo-cOVA | addgene full sequence | sequence record 242487 | Addgene NGS Result
ATTGGCCATTGCATACGTTGTATCTATATCATAATATGTACATTTATATTGGCTCATGTCCAATATGACC
GCCATGTTGGCATTGATTATTGACTAGTTATTAATAGTAATCAATTACGGGGTCATTAGTTCATAGCCCA
TATATGGAGTTCCGCGTTACATAACTTACGGTAAATGGCCCGCCTGGCTGACCGCCCAACGACCCCCGCC
CATTGACGTCAATAATGACGTATGTTCCCATAGTAACGCCAATAGGGACTTTCCATTGACGTCAATGGGT
GGAGTATTTACGGTAAACTGCCCACTTGGCAGTACATCAAGTGTATCATATGCCAAGTCCGCCCCCTATT
GACGTCAATGACGGTAAATGGCCCGCCTGGCATTATGCCCAGTACATGACCTTACGGGACTTTCCTACTT
GGCAGTACATCTACGTATTAGTCATCGCTATTACCATGGTGATGCGGTTTTGGCAGTACACCAATGGGCG
TGGATAGCGGTTTGACTCACGGGGATTTCCAAGTCTCCACCCCATTGACGTCAATGGGAGTTTGTTTTGG
CACCAAAATCAACGGGACTTTCCAAAATGTCGTAACAACTGCGATCGCCCGCCCCGTTGACGCAAATGGG
CGGTAGGCGTGTACGGTGGGAGGTCTATATAAGCAGAGCTCGTTTAGTGAACCGTCAGATCACTAGAAGC
TTTATTGCGGTAGTTTATCACAGTTAAATTGCTAACGCAGTCAGTGCTTCTGACACAACAGTCTCGAACT
TAAGCTGCAGTGACTCTCTTAAGGTAGCCTTGCAGAAGTTGGTCGTGAGGCACTGGGCAGGTAAGTATCA
AGGTTACAAGACAGGTTTAAGGAGACCAATAGAAACTGGGCTTGTCGAGACAGAGAAGACTCTTGCGTTT
CTGATAGGCACCTATTGGTCTTACTGACATCCACTTTGCCTTTCTCTCCACAGGTGTCCACTCCCAGTTC
AATTACAGCTCTTAAGGCTAGAGTACTTAATACGACTCACTATAGGCTAGCCTCGAGAATTCGTCGACAT
GGGCTCCATCGGCGCAGCAAGCATGGAATTTTGTTTTGATGTATTCAAGGAGCTCATCAATTCCTGGGTA
GAAAGTCAGACAAATGGAATTATCAGAAATGTCCTTCAGCCAAGCTCCGTGGATTCTCAAACTGCAATGG
TTCTGGTTAATGCCATTGTCTTCAAAGGACTGTGGGAGAAAACATTTAAGGATGAAGACACACAAGCAAT
GCCTTTCAGAGTGACTGAGCAAGAAAGCAAACCTGTGCAGATGATGTACCAGATTGGTTTATTTAGAGTG
GCATCAATGGCTTCTGAGAAAATGAAGATCCTGGAGCTTCCATTTGCCAGTGGGACAATGAGCATGTTGG
TGCTGTTGCCTGATGAAGTCTCAGGCCTTGAGCAGCTTGAGAGTATAATCAACTTTGAAAAACTGACTGA
ATGGACCAGTTCTAATGTTATGGAAGAGAGGAAGATCAAAGTGTACTTACCTCGCATGAAGATGGAGGAA
AAATACAACCTCACATCTGTCTTAATGGCTATGGGCATTACTGACGTGTTTAGCTCTTCAGCCAATCTGT
CTGGCATCTCCTCAGCAGAGAGCCTGAAGATATCTCAAGCTGTCCATGCAGCACATGCAGAAATCAATGA
AGCAGGCAGAGAGGTGGTAGGGTCAGCAGAGGCTGGAGTGGATGCTGCAAGCGTCTCTGAAGAATTTAGG
GCTGACCATCCATTCCTCTTCTGTATCAAGCACATCGCAACCAACGCCGTTCTCTTCTTTGGCAGATGTG
TTTCCCCTTAAGTCGACGAATTCACGCGTGGTACCTCTAGAGTCGACCCGGGCGGCCGCTTCCCTTTAGT
GAGGGTTAATGCTTCGAGCAGACATGATAAGATACATTGATGAGTTTGGACAAACCACAACTAGAATGCA
GTGAAAAAAATGCTTTATTTGTGAAATTTGTGATGCTATTGCTTTATTTGTAACCATTATAAGCTGCAAT
AAACAAGTTAACAACAACAATTGCATTCATTTTATGTTTCAGGTTCAGGGGGAGATGTGGGAGGTTTTTT
AAAGCAAGTAAAACCTCTACAAATGTGGTAAAATCCGATAAGGATCGATCCGGGCTGGCGTAATAGCGAA
GAGGCCCGCACCGATCGCCCTTCCCAACAGTTGCGCAGCCTGAATGGCGAATGG
[124 nt withheld, positions 2225-2348]
C
[91 nt withheld, positions 2350-2440]
A
[49 nt withheld, positions 2442-2490]
CCTTTGACGTTGGAGTCCACGTTCTTT
[37 nt withheld, positions 2518-2554]
ACCCTATCTCGGTCTATTCTTTTGATTTATAAGGGATTTTGCCGATTTCGGCCTATTGGTTAAAAAATGA
GCTGATTTAACAAAAATTTAACGCGAATTTTAACAAAATATTAACGCTTACAATTTCCTGATGCGGTATT
TTCTCCTTACGCATCTGTGCGGTATTTCACACCGCATACGCGGATCTGCGCAGCACCATGGCCTGAAATA
ACCTCTGAAAGAGGAACTTGGTTAGGTACCTTCTGAGGCGGAAAGAACCAGCTGTGGAATGTGTGTCAGT
TAGGGTGTGGAAAGTCCCCAGGCTCCCCAGCAGGCAGAAGTATGCAAAGCATGCATCTCAATTAGTCAGC
AACCAGGTGTGGAAAGTCCCCAGGCTCCCCAGCAGGCAGAAGTATGCAAAGCATGCATCTCAATTAGTCA
GCAACCATAGTCCCGCCCCTAACTCCGCCCATCCCGCCCCTAACTCCGCCCAGTTCCGCCCATTCTCCGC
CCCATGGCTGACTAATTTTTTTTATTTATGCAGAGGCCGAGGCCGCCTCGGCCTCTGAGCTATTCCAGAA
GTAGTGAGGAGGCTTTTTTGGAGGCCTAGGCTTTTGCAAAAAGCTTGATTCTTCTGACACAACAGTCTCG
AACTTAAGGCTAGAGCCACCATGATTGAACAAGATGGATTGCACGCAGGTTCTCCGGCCGCTTGGGTGGA
GAGGCTATTCGGCTATGACTGGGCACAACAGACAATCGGCTGCTCTGATGCCGCCGTGTTCCGGCTGTCA
GCGCAGGGGCGCCCGGTTCTTTTTGTCAAGACCGACCTGTCCGGTGCCCTGAATGAACTGCAGGACGAGG
CAGCGCGGCTATCGTGGCTGGCCACGACGGGCGTTCCTTGCGCAGCTGTGCTCGACGTTGTCACTGAAGC
GGGAAGGGACTGGCTGCTATTGGGCGAAGTGCCGGGGCAGGATCTCCTGTCATCTCACCTTGCTCCTGCC
GAGAAAGTATCCATCATGGCTGATGCAATGCGGCGGCTGCATACGCTTGATCCGGCTACCTGCCCATTCG
ACCACCAAGCGAAACATCGCATCGAGCGAGCACGTACTCGGATGGAAGCCGGTCTTGTCGATCAGGATGA
TCTGGACGAAGAGCATCAGGGGCTCGCGCCAGCCGAACTGTTCGCCAGGCTCAAGGCGCGCATGCCCGAC
GGCGAGGATCTCGTCGTGACCCATGGCGATGCCTGCTTGCCGAATATCATGGTGGAAAATGGCCGCTTTT
CTGGATTCATCGACTGTGGCCGGCTGGGTGTGGCGGACCGCTATCAGGACATAGCGTTGGCTACCCGTGA
TATTGCTGAAGAGCTTGGCGGCGAATGGGCTGACCGCTTCCTCGTGCTTTACGGTATCGCCGCTCCCGAT
TCGCAGCGCATCGCCTTCTATCGCCTTCTTGACGAGTTCTTCTGAGCGGGACTCTGGGGTTCGAAATGAC
CGACCAAGCGACGCCCAACCTGCCATCACGATGGCCGCAATAAAATATCTTTATTTTCATTACATCTGTG
TGTTGGTTTTTTGTGTGAATCGATAGCGATAAGGATCCGCGTATGGTGCACTCTCAGTACAATCTGCTCT
GATGCCGCATAGTTAAGCCAGCCCCGACACCCGCCAACACCCGCTGACGCGCCCTGACGGGCTTGTCTGC
TCCCGGCATCCGCTTACAGACAAGCTGTGACCGTCTCCGGGAGCTGCATGTGTCAGAGGTTTTCACCGTC
ATCACCGAAACGCGCGAGACGAAAGGGCCTCGTGATACGCCTATTTTTATAGGTTAATGTCATGATAATA
ATGGTTTCTTAGACGTCAGGTGGCACTTTTCGGGGAAATGTGCGCGGAACCCCTATTTGTTTATTTTTCT
AAATACATTCAAATATGTATCCGCTCATGAGACAATAACCCTGATAAATGCTTCAATAATATTGAAAAAG
GAAGAGTATGAGTATTCAACATTTCCGTGTCGCCCTTATTCCCTTTTTTGCGGCATTTTGCCTTCCTGTT
TTTGCTCACCCAGAAACGCTGGTGAAAGTAAAAGATGCTGAAGATCAGTTGGGTGCACGAGTGGGTTACA
TCGAACTGGATCTCAACAGCGGTAAGATCCTTGAGAGTTTTCGCCCCGAAGAACGTTTTCCAATGATGAG
CACTTTTAAAGTTCTGCTATGTGGCGCGGTATTATCCCGTATTGACGCCGGGCAAGAGCAACTCGGTCGC
CGCATACACTATTCTCAGAATGACTTGGTTGAGTACTCACCAGTCACAGAAAAGCATCTTACGGATGGCA
TGACAGTAAGAGAATTATGCAGTGCTGCCATAACCATGAGTGATAACACTGCGGCCAACTTACTTCTGAC
AACGATCGGAGGACCGAAGGAGCTAACCGCTTTTTTGCACAACATGGGGGATCATGTAACTCGCCTTGAT
CGTTGGGAACCGGAGCTGAATGAAGCCATACCAAACGACGAGCGTGACACCACGATGCCTGTAGCAATGG
CAACAACGTTGCGCAAACTATTAACTGGCGAACTACTTACTCTAGCTTCCCGGCAACAATTAATAGACTG
GATGGAGGCGGATAAAGTTGCAGGACCACTTCTGCGCTCGGCCCTTCCGGCTGGCTGGTTTATTGCTGAT
AAATCTGGAGCCGGTGAGCGTGGGTCTCGCGGTATCATTGCAGCACTGGGGCCAGATGGTAAGCCCTCCC
GTATCGTAGTTATCTACACGACGGGGAGTCAGGCAACTATGGATGAACGAAATAGACAGATCGCTGAGAT
AGGTGCCTCACTGATTAAGCATTGGTAACTGTCAGACCAAGTTTACTCATATATACTTTAGATTGATTTA
AAACTTCATTTTTAATTTAAAAGGATCTAGGTGAAGATCCTTTTTGATAATCTCATGACCAAAATCCCTT
AACGTGAGTTTTCGTTCCACTGAGCGTCAGACCCCGTAGAAAAGATCAAAGGATCTTCTTGAGATCCTTT
TTTTCTGCGCGTAATCTGCTGCTTGCAAACAAAAAAACCACCGCTACCAGCGGTGGTTTGTTTGCCGGAT
CAAGAGCTACCAACTCTTTTTCCGAAGGTAACTGGCTTCAGCAGAGCGCAGATACCAAATACTGTTCTTC
TAGTGTAGCCGTAGTTAGGCCACCACTTCAAGAACTCTGTAGCACCGCCTACATACCTCGCTCTGCTAAT
CCTGTTACCAGTGGCTGCTGCCAGTGGCGATAAGTCGTGTCTTACCGGGTTGGACTCAAGACGATAGTTA
CCGGATAAGGCGCAGCGGTCGGGCTGAACGGGGGGTTCGTGCACACAGCCCAGCTTGGAGCGAACGACCT
ACACCGAACTGAGATACCTACAGCGTGAGCTATGAGAAAGCGCCACGCTTCCCGAAGGGAGAAAGGCGGA
CAGGTATCCGGTAAGCGGCAGGGTCGGAACAGGAGAGCGCACGAGGGAGCTTCCAGGGGGAAACGCCTGG
TATCTTTATAGTCCTGTCGGGTTTCGCCACCTCTGACTTGAGCGTCGATTTTTGTGATGCTCGTCAGGGG
GGCGGAGCCTATGGAAAAACGCCAGCAACGCGGCCTTTTTACGGTTCCTGGCCTTTTGCTGGCCTTTTGC
TCACATGGCTCGACAGATCTTCAATATTGGCCATTAGCCATATTATTCATTGGTTATATAGCATAAATCA
ATATTGGCT
