>Addgene plasmid #25097 | pCI-neo-cOVA | addgene partial sequence | sequence record 106180 | CMV-F 5'-CGCAAATGGGCGGTAGGCGTG-3'
CTATATAAGCAGAGCTCGTTTAGTGAACCGTCAGATCACTAGAAGCTTTATTGCGGTAGTTTATCACAGT
TAAATTGCTAACGCAGTCAGTGCTTCTGACACAACAGTCTCGAACTTAAGCTGCAGTGACTCTCTTAAGG
TAGCCTTGCAGAAGTTGGTCGTGAGGCACTGGGCAGGTAAGTATCAAGGTTACAAGACAGGTTTAAGGAG
ACCAATAGAAACTGGGCTTGTCGAGACAGAGAAGACTCTTGCGTTTCTGATAGGCACCTATTGGTCTTAC
TGACATCCACTTTGCCTTTCTCTCCACAGGTGTCCACTCCCAGTTCAATTACAGCTCTTAAGGCTAGAGT
ACTTAATACGACTCACTATAGGCTAGCCTCGAGAATTCGTCGACATGGGCTCCATCGGCGCAGCAAGCAT
GGAATTTTGTTTTGATGTATTCAAGGAGCTCATCAATTCCTGGGTAGAAAGTCAGACAAATGGAATTATC
AGAAATGTCCTTCAGCCAAGCTCCGTGGATTCTCAAACTGCAATGGTTCTGGTTAATGCCATTGTCTTCA
AAGGACTGTGGGAGAAAACATTTAAGGATGAAGACACACAAGCAATGCCTTTCAGAGTGACTGAGCAAGA
AAGCAAACCTGTGCAGATGATGTACCAGATTGGTTTATTTAGAGTGGCATCAATGGCTTCTGAGAAAATG
AAGATCCTGGAGCTTCCATTTGCCAGTGGGACAATGAGCATGTTGGTGCTGTTGCCTGATGAAGTCTCAG
GCCTTGAGCAGCTTGAGAGTATAATCAACTTTGAAAAACTGACTGAATGGACCAGTTCTAATGTTATGGA
AGAGAGGAAGATCAAAGTGTACTTACCTCGCATGAAGATGGAGGAAAAATACAACCTCACATCTGTCTTA
ATGGCTATGGGCATTACTGACGTGTTTAGCTCTTCAGCCAATCTGTCTGGCATCTCCTCAGCAGAGAGCC
TGAAGATATCTCAAGCTGTCCATGCAGCACATGCAGAAATCAATGAAGCAGGCAGAGAG
