>Addgene plasmid #25097 | pCI-neo-cOVA | addgene partial sequence | sequence record 106182 | F1ori-R 5'-AGGGAAGAAAGCGAAAGGAG-3'
CTGGC
[67 nt withheld, positions 6-72]
CCATTCGCCATTCAGGCTGCGCAACTGTTGGGAAGGGCGATCGGTGCGGGCCTCTTCGCTATTACGCCAG
CCCGGATCGATCCTTATCGGATTTTACCACATTTGTAGAGGTTTTACTTGCTTTAAAAAACCTCCCACAT
CTCCCCCTGAACCTGAAACATAAAATGAATGCAATTGTTGTTGTTAACTTGTTTATTGCAGCTTATAATG
GTTACAAATAAAGCAATAGCATCACAAATTTCACAAATAAAGCATTTTTTTCACTGCATTCTAGTTGTGG
TTTGTCCAAACTCATCAATGTATCTTATCATGTCTGCTCGAAGCATTAACCCTCACTAAAGGGAAGCGGC
CGCCCGGGTCGACTCTAGAGGTACCACGCGTGAATTCGTCGACTTAAGGGGAAACACATCTGCCAAAGAA
GAGAACGGCGTTGGTTGCGATGTGCTTGATACAGAAGAGGAATGGATGGTCAGCCCTAAATTCTTCAGAG
ACGCTTGCAGCATCCACTCCAGCCTCTGCTGACCCTACCACCTCTCTGCCTGCTTCATTGATTTCTGCAT
GTGCTGCATGGACAGCTTGAGATATCTTCAGGCTCTCTGCTGAGGAGATGCCAGACAGATTGGCTGAAGA
GCTAAACACGTCAGTAATGCCCATAGCCATTAAGACAGATGTGAGGTTGTATTTTTCCTCCATCTTCATG
CGAGGTAAGTACACTTTGATCTTCCTCTCTTCCATAACATTAGAACTGGTCCATTCAGTCAGTTTTTCAA
AGTTGATTATACTCTCAAGCTGCTCAAGGCCTGAGACTTCATCAGGCAACAGCACCAACATGCTCATTGT
CCCACTGGCAAATGGAAGCTCCAGGATCTTCATTTTCTCAGAAGCCATTGATGCCACTCTAAATAAACCA
ATCTGGTACATCATCTGCACAGGTTT
